>Addgene plasmid #102394 | pAM-35s-CBL2-YFPc-1 | addgene full sequence | sequence record 196626 | Addgene NGS Result
ACCCCGTAGAAAAGATCAAAGGATCTTCTTGAGATCCTTTTTTTCTGCGCGTAATCTGCTGCTTGCAAAC
AAAAAAACCACCGCTACCAGCGGTGGTTTGTTTGCCGGATCAAGAGCTACCAACTCTTTTTCCGAAGGTA
ACTGGCTTCAGCAGAGCGCAGATACCAAATACTGTTCTTCTAGTGTAGCCGTAGTTAGGCCACCACTTCA
AGAACTCTGTAGCACCGCCTACATACCTCGCTCTGCTAATCCTGTTACCAGTGGCTGCTGCCAGTGGCGA
TAAGTCGTGTCTTACCGGGTTGGACTCAAGACGATAGTTACCGGATAAGGCGCAGCGGTCGGGCTGAACG
GGGGGTTCGTGCACACAGCCCAGCTTGGAGCGAACGACCTACACCGAACTGAGATACCTACAGCGTGAGC
TATGAGAAAGCGCCACGCTTCCCGAAGGGAGAAAGGCGGACAGGTATCCGGTAAGCGGCAGGGTCGGAAC
AGGAGAGCGCACGAGGGAGCTTCCAGGGGGAAACGCCTGGTATCTTTATAGTCCTGTCGGGTTTCGCCAC
CTCTGACTTGAGCGTCGATTTTTGTGATGCTCGTCAGGGGGGCGGAGCCTATGGAAAAACGCCAGCAACG
CGGCCTTTTTACGGTTCCTGGCCTTTTGCTGGCCTTTTGCTCACATGGACTCTAGCTAGAGGATCACAGG
CAGCAACGCTCTGTCATCGTTACAATCAACATGCTACCCTCCGCGAGATCATCCGTGTTTCAAACCCGGC
AGCTTAGTTGCCGTTCTTCCGAATAGCATCGGTAACATGAGCAAAGTCTGCCGCCTTACAACGGCTCTCC
CGCTGACGCCGTCCCGGACTGATGGGCTGCCTGTATCGAGTGGTGATTTTGTGCCGAGCTGCCGGTCGGG
GAGCTGTTGGCTGGCTGGTGGCAGGATATATTGTGGTGTAAACAAATTGACGCTTAGACAACTTAATAAC
ACATTGCGGACGTTTTTAATGATCGAATACTAACGTCTCTACCAGATATCAGCTTGCATGCCGGTCGATC
TAGTAACATAGATGACACCGCGCGCGATAATTTATCCTAGTTTGCGCGCTATATTTTGTTTTCTATCGCG
TATTAAATGTATAATTGCGGGACTCTAATCATAAAAACCCATCTCATAAATAACGTCATGCATTACATGT
TAATTATTACATGCTTAACGTAATTCAACAGAAATTATATGATAATCATCGCAAGACCGGCAACAGGATT
CAATCTTAAGAAACTTTATTGCCAAATGTTTGAACGATCTGCTTGACTCTAGGGGTCATCAGATTTCGGT
GACGGGCAGGACCGGACGGGGCGGCACCGGCAGGCTGAAGTCCAGCTGCCAGAAACCCACGTCATGCCAG
TTCCCGTGCTTGAAGCCGGCCGCCCGCAGCATGCCGCGGGGGGCATATCCGAGCGCCTCGTGCATGCGCA
CGCTCGGGTCGTTGGGCAGCCCGATGACAGCGACCACGCTCTTGAAGCCCTGTGCCTCCAGGGACTTCAG
CAGGTGGGTGTAGAGCGTGGAGCCCAGTCCCGTCCGCTGGTGGCGGGGGGAGACGTACACGGTCGACTCG
GCCGTCCAGTCGTAGGCGTTGCGTGCCTTCCAGGGACCCGCGTAGGCGATGCCGGCGACCTCGCCGTCCA
CCTCGGCGACGAGCCAGGGATAGCGCTCCCGCAGACGGACGAGGTCGTCCGTCCACTCCTGCGGTTCCTG
CGGCTCGGTACGGAAGTTGACCGTGCTTGTCTCGATGTAGTGGTTGACGATGGTGCAGACCGCCGGCATG
TCCGCCTCGGTGGCACGGCGGATGTCGGCCGGGCGTCGTTCTGGGCTCATGGTAGATCCCCTCGATCGAG
TTGAGAGTGAATATGAGACTCTAATTGGATACCGAGGGGAATTTATGGAACGTCAGTGGAGCATTTTTGA
CAAGAAATATTTGCTAGCTGATAGTGACCTTAGGCGACTTTTGAACGCGCAATAATGGTTTCTGACGTAT
GTGCTTAGCTCATTAAACTCCAGAAACCCGCGGCTCAGTGGCTCCTTCAACGTTGCGGTTCTGTCAGTTC
CAAACGTAAAACGGCTTGTCCCGCGTCATCGGCGGGGGTCATAACGTGACTCCCTTAATTCTCCGCTCAT
GATCAGATTGTCGTTTCCCGCCTTCGGTTTGGGCGCGCCCGGTTCAGAAGACCAGAGGGCTATTGAGACT
TTTCAACAAAGGGTAATATCGGGAAACCTCCTCGGATTCCATTGCCCAGCTATCTGTCACTTCATCGAAA
GGACAGTAGAAAAGGAAGATGGCTTCTACAAATGCCATCATTGCGATAAAGGAAAGGCTATCGTTCAAGA
TGCCTCTACCGACAGTGGTCCCAAAGATGGACCCCCACCCACGAGGAACATCGTGGAAAAAGAAGACGTT
CCAACCACGTCTTCAAAGCAAGTGGATTGATGTGATACATGGTGGAGCACGACACTCTCGTCTACTCCAA
GAATATCAAAGATACAGTCTCAGAAGACCAGAGGGCTATTGAGACTTTTCAACAAAGGGTAATATCGGGA
AACCTCCTCGGATTCCATTGCCCAGCTATCTGTCACTTCATCGAAAGGACAGTAGAAAAGGAAGATGGCT
TCTACAAATGCCATCATTGCGATAAAGGAAAGGCTATCGTTCAAGATGCCTCTACCGACAGTGGTCCCAA
AGATGGACCCCCACCCACGAGGAACATCGTGGAAAAAGAAGACGTTCCAACCACGTCTTCAAAGCAAGTG
GATTGATGTGATATCTCCACTGACGTAAGGGATGACGCACAATCCCACTATCCTTCGCAAGACCCTTCCT
CTATATAAGGAAGTTCATTTCATTTGGAGAGGACCTCGAGGTCGACGGTATCGATAAGCTTCCCATCAAC
AAGTTTGTACAAAAAAGCAGGCTTGATGTCGCAGTGCGTTGACGGTATCAAGCATTTATGCACCTCTGTT
TTAGGGTGTTTTGATCTTGATTTGTATAAACAATCTGGTGGCCTTGGAGATCCTGAATTGCTTGCAAGAG
ACACTGTTTTTAGTGTGAGTGAAATAGAAGCTCTTTATGAGCTTTTTAAGAAAATCAGCAGTGCCGTGAT
TGATGATGGGCTAATAAACAAGGAAGAGTTTCAGTTGGCTTTGTTTAAGACAAATAAAAAAGAGAGTTTG
TTTGCAGATCGGGTTTTCGATTTGTTTGATACAAAGCACAATGGAATACTGGGGTTTGAGGAATTTGCTC
GTGCTCTCTCCGTCTTTCACCCAAATGCGCCTATAGATGACAAAATTCACTTTTCATTTCAGCTATATGA
TCTTAAACAGCAAGGGTTTATCGAACGGCAAGAGGTGAAACAAATGGTTGTCGCTACGCTTGCTGAATCT
GGAATGAATTTGAAGGATACTGTCATTGAGGATATAATCGACAAGACGTTTGAGGAAGCAGACACAAAAC
ACGATGGAAAGATCGATAAGGAAGAGTGGAGAAGCCTTGTTCTTAGACATCCCAGCCTTCTGAAGAACAT
GACTCTTCAATATCTCAAGGATATCACGACTACGTTTCCAAGCTTTGTGTTCCATTCTCAGGTTGAAGAT
ACCTACCCAGCTTTCTTGTACAAAGTGGTTGATGGGATGGACAAGCAGAAGAACGGCATCAAGGCCAACT
TCAAGATCCGCCACAACATCGAGGACGGCGGCGTGCAGCTCGCCGACCACTACCAGCAGAACACCCCCAT
CGGCGACGGCCCCGTGCTGCTGCCCGACAACCACTACCTGAGCTACCAGTCCGCCCTGAGCAAAGACCCC
AACGAGAAGCGCGATCACATGGTCCTGCTGGAGTTCGTGACCGCCGCCGGGATCACTCTCGGCATGGACG
AGCTGTACAAGTAATCTAGAGTCCGCAAAAATCACCAGTCTCTCTCTACAAATCTATCTCTCTCTATTTT
TCTCCAGAATAATGTGTGAGTAGTTCCCAGATAAGGGAATTAGGGTTCTTATAGGGTTTCGCTCATGTGT
TGAGCATATAAGAAACCCTTAGTATGTATTTGTATTTGTAAAATACTTCTATCAATAAAATTTCTAATTC
CTAAAACCAAAATCCAGTGACCGGGCGGCCGCCACCGCGGTGGAGGGGGATCAGATTGTCGTTTCCCGCC
TTCAGTTTAAACTATCAGTGTTTGACAGGATATATTGGCGGGTAAACCTAAGAGAAAAGAGCGTTTATTA
GAATAATCGGATATTTAAAAGGGCGTGAAAAGGTTTATCCGTTCGTCCATTTGTATGTGTACATCACCGA
CGAGCAAGGCAAGACCGAGCGCCTTTCCGACGCTCACCGGGCTGGTTGCCCTCGCCGCTGGGCTGGCGGC
CGTCTATGGCCCTGCAAACGCGCCAGAAACGCCGTCGAAGCCGTGTGCGAGACACCGGCCGCCGGCGTTG
TGGATACCTCGCGGAAAACTTGGCCCTCACTGACAGATGAGGGGCGGACGTTGACACTTGAGGGGCCGAC
TCACCCGGCGCGGCGTTGACAGATGAGGGGCAGGCTCGATTTCGGCCGGCGACGTGGAGCTGGCCAGCCT
CGCAAATCGGCGAAAACGCCTGATTTTACGCGAGTTTCCCACAGATGATGTGGACAAGCCTGGGGATAAG
TGCCCTGCGGTATTGACACTTGAGGGGCGCGACTACTGACAGATGAGGGGCGCGATCCTTGACACTTGAG
GGGCAGAGTGCTGACAGATGAGGGGCGCACCTATTGACATTTGAGGGGCTGTCCACAGGCAGAAAATCCA
GCATTTGCAAGGGTTTCCGCCCGTTTTTCGGCCACCGCTAACCTGTCTTTTAACCTGCTTTTAAACCAAT
ATTTATAAACCTTGTTTTTAACCAGGGCTGCGCCCTGTGCGCGTGACCGCGCACGCCGAAGGGGGGTGCC
CCCCCTTCTCGAACCCTCCCGGCCCGCTAACGCGGGCCTCCCATCCCCCCAGGGGCTGCGCCCCTCGGCC
GCGAACGGCCTCACCCCAAAAATGGCAGCGCTGGCAGTCCTTGCCATTGCCGGGATCGGGGCAGTAACGG
GATGGGCGATCAGCCCGAAAGCTACCCCTATTTGTTTATTTTTCTAAATACATTCAAATATGTATCCGCT
CATGAGACAATAACCCTGATAAATGCTTCAATAATATTGAAAAAGGAAGAGTATGAGTATTCAACATTTC
CGTGTCGCCCTTATTCCCTTTTTTGCGGCATTTTGCCTTCCTGTTTTTGCTCACCCAGAAACGCTGGTGA
AAGTAAAAGATGCTGAAGATCAGTTGGGTGCACGAGTGGGTTACATCGAACTGGATCTCAACAGCGGTAA
GATCCTTGAGAGTTTTCGCCCCGAAGAACGTTTTCCAATGATGAGCACTTTTAAAGTTCTGCTATGTGGC
GCGGTATTATCCCGTATTGACGCCGGGCAAGAGCAACTCGGTCGCCGCATACACTATTCTCAGAATGACT
TGGTTGAGTACTCACCAGTCACAGAAAAGCATCTTACGGATGGCATGACAGTAAGAGAATTATGCAGTGC
TGCCATAACCATGAGTGATAACACTGCGGCCAACTTACTTCTGACAACGATCGGAGGACCGAAGGAGCTA
ACCGCTTTTTTGCACAACATGGGGGATCATGTAACTCGCCTTGATCGTTGGGAACCGGAGCTGAATGAAG
CCATACCAAACGACGAGCGTGACACCACGATGCCTGTAGCAATGGCAACAACGTTGCGCAAACTATTAAC
TGGCGAACTACTTACTCTAGCTTCCCGGCAACAATTAATAGACTGGATGGAGGCGGATAAAGTTGCAGGA
CCACTTCTGCGCTCGGCCCTTCCGGCTGGCTGGTTTATTGCTGATAAATCTGGAGCCGGTGAGCGTGGGT
CTCGCGGTATCATTGCAGCACTGGGGCCAGATGGTAAGCCCTCCCGTATCGTAGTTATCTACACGACGGG
GAGTCAGGCAACTATGGATGAACGAAATAGACAGATCGCTGAGATAGGTGCCTCACTGATTAAGCATTGG
TAACTGTCAGACCAAGTTTACTCATATATACTTTAGATTGATTTAAAACTTCATTTTTAATTTAAAAGGA
TCTAGGTGAAGATCCTTTTTGATAATCTCATGACCAAAATCCCTTAACGTGAGTTTTCGTTCCACTGAGC
GTCAG
Features (pLannotate 1.2.2; 18 found; start..end, strand, type, name):
     29..617     +  rep_origin     ori: high-copy-number ColE1/pMB1/pBR322/pUC origin of replication
    929..953     +  misc_feature   LB T-DNA repeat: left border repeat from nopaline C58 T-DNA
   1047..1299    -  terminator     NOS terminator: nopaline synthase terminator and poly(A) signal
   1322..1870    -  CDS            bar: PAT_STRHY - Experimental evidence at protein level: Swiss-Prot protein existence level 1. Inactivates phosphinothricin (PPT) by transfer of an acetyl group from acetyl CoA. Can also acetylate demethylphosphinothricin but not PTT or glutamate. This enzyme is an effector of phosphinothricin tripeptide (PTT or bialaphos) resistance. From Streptomyces hygroscopicus. Introduced by genetic manipulation and expressed in glufosinate-tolerant maize by Dekalb Genetics.
   1912..2091    -  promoter       NOS promoter: nopaline synthase promoter
   2234..2904    +  promoter       CaMV 35S promoter (enhanced): cauliflower mosaic virus 35S promoter with a duplicated enhancer region
   2904..2931    -  misc_feature   MCS (fragment): pBluescript multiple cloning site
   2939..2963    +  protein_bind   attB1: mutant version of attB; recombination site for the Gateway® BP reaction BP Clonase™
   2966..3643    +  CDS            CBL2: CNBL2_ARATH - Also known as SCABP1. Experimental evidence at protein level: Swiss-Prot protein existence level 1. Acts as a calcium sensor. CBL proteins interact with CIPK serine-threonine protein kinases. Binding of a CBL protein to the regulatory NAF domain of a CIPK protein lead to the activation of the kinase in a calcium-dependent manner. Binds four calcium ions per subunit. Mediates the activation of AKT1 by CIPK proteins (CIPK6, CIPK16, and CIPK23) in response to low potassium conditions and in the context of stomatal movement. Mediates the inactivation of the proton pump AHA2 by CIPK11
   3645..3669    -  protein_bind   attB2: mutant version of attB; recombination site for the Gateway® BP reaction BP Clonase™
   3680..3931    +  CDS            VC155: C-terminal fragment of mVenus for use in bimolecular fluorescence complementation (BiFC) (Kodama and Hu, 2010)
   3989..4148    +  polyA_signal   CaMV poly(A) signal (fragment): cauliflower mosaic virus polyadenylation signal
   4155..4175    -  misc_feature   MCS (fragment): pBluescript multiple cloning site
   4223..4247    +  misc_feature   RB T-DNA repeat: right border repeat from nopaline C58 T-DNA
   4467..4998    +  rep_origin     oriV: incP origin of replication
   5062..5139    +  CDS            klaC (fragment): KLAC_ECOLX - Also known as telB. Protein predicted: Swiss-Prot protein existence level 4. Belongs to the kla operon, which is associated with cryptic tellurite resistance, and IncW plasmid fertility inhibition. From Escherichia coli.
   5141..5232    +  promoter       AmpR promoter: bla
   5233..6093    +  CDS            AmpR: β-lactamase; bla; confers resistance to ampicillin, carbenicillin, and related antibiotics
