[The description below was written by a language model from this plasmid's Addgene catalogue record and pLannotate feature annotations shown in this document.]
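Description:
pAM-35s-CBL2-YFPc-1 is a plant expression plasmid built on the pAMPAT split-YFP backbone, designed for bimolecular fluorescence complementation (BiFC) assays. It is a compact (about 6.2 kb) T-DNA vector. A high-copy ColE1/pUC-type origin and a β-lactamase gene allow propagation and ampicillin selection in E. coli. An incP oriV is also annotated, a broad-host-range origin of the kind used to maintain binary vectors in Agrobacterium. Nopaline-type left and right border repeats flank the region intended for transfer into plant cells.

Two cassettes lie between the borders. Next to the left border, a NOS promoter drives the bar gene, which encodes phosphinothricin acetyltransferase, and a NOS terminator follows it. This cassette gives resistance to glufosinate/phosphinothricin herbicides for selecting transformed plants. The payload cassette uses an enhanced CaMV 35S promoter with a duplicated enhancer to drive the Arabidopsis thaliana CBL2 coding sequence (calcineurin B-like protein 2, also called SCaBP1). The attB1 and attB2 sites flanking CBL2 were left by Gateway cloning. Downstream of attB2 is a C-terminal fragment of a yellow fluorescent protein, annotated as the VC155 fragment of mVenus, so that CBL2 carries the YFPc half at its C terminus. A CaMV polyadenylation signal ends the transcript.

CBL2 is a calcium sensor that binds and activates CIPK serine/threonine kinases. When this fusion is co-expressed with a candidate partner carrying the complementary N-terminal YFP fragment, close association of the two proteins reconstitutes fluorescence. This reports both the interaction and where it occurs in plant cells. The record does not name the partner constructs.
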