Addgene plasmid #102394: pAM-35s-CBL2-YFPc-1
Purpose: split YFP. Plant expression of CBL2-YFPc-1
Depositing lab: Silke Robatzek. Depositing organization: Sainsbury Laboratory, Norwich.
Backbone
  Vector backbone: pAMPAT split-YFP
  Backbone manufacturer: Toulouse
  Vector type: Plant Expression
Growth in bacteria
  Bacterial resistance: Ampicillin, 100 μg/mL
  Growth temperature: 37°C
  Growth strain: DH5alpha
  Copy number: Unknown
Gene/Insert
  Gene/Insert name: CBL2
  Species: A. thaliana (mustard weed)
  Entrez Gene: CBL2 (a.k.a. AT5G55990, ATCBL2, MDA7.3, MDA7_3, SCaBP1, SOS3-LIKE CALCIUM BINDING PROTEIN 1, calcineurin B-like protein 2)
  Promoter: 35S
  Tag / fusion protein: YFPc (C terminal on backbone)
  Cloning method: Gateway Cloning
Terms and licenses: Academic/Nonprofit Terms; Industry Terms: Not Available to Industry
How to cite: pAM-35s-CBL2-YFPc-1 was a gift from Silke Robatzek (Addgene plasmid # 102394 ; http://n2t.net/addgene:102394 ; RRID:Addgene_102394)
