>Addgene plasmid #102394 | pAM-35s-CBL2-YFPc-1 | depositor partial sequence | sequence record 193472 | insert
ATGTCGCAGTGCGTTGACGGTATCAAGCATTTATGCACCTCTGTTTTAGGGTGTTTTGATCTTGATTTGT
ATAAACAATCTGGTGGCCTTGGAGATCCTGAATTGCTTGCAAGAGACACTGTTTTTAGTGTGAGTGAAAT
AGAAGCTCTTTATGAGCTTTTTAAGAAAATCAGCAGTGCCGTGATTGATGATGGGCTAATAAACAAGGAA
GAGTTTCAGTTGGCTTTGTTTAAGACAAATAAAAAAGAGAGTTTGTTTGCAGATCGGGTTTTCGATTTGT
TTGATACAAAGCACAATGGAATACTGGGGTTTGAGGAATTTGCTCGTGCTCTCTCCGTCTTTCACCCAAA
TGCGCCTATAGATGACAAAATTCACTTTTCATTTCAGCTATATGATCTTAAACAGCAAGGGTTTATCGAA
CGGCAAGAGGTGAAACAAATGGTTGTCGCTACGCTTGCTGAATCTGGAATGAATTTGAAGGATACTGTCA
TTGAGGATATAATCGACAAGACGTTTGAGGAAGCAGACACAAAACACGATGGAAAGATCGATAAGGAAGA
GTGGAGAAGCCTTGTTCTTAGACATCCCAGCCTTCTGAAGAACATGACTCTTCAATATCTCAAGGATATC
ACGACTACGTTTCCAAGCTTTGTGTTCCATTCTCAGGTTGAAGATACCTGA
